>Addgene plasmid #143218 | TFORF0465 | addgene full sequence | sequence record 396088 | Addgene NGS Result
TTAATGTAGTCTTATGCAATACTCTTGTAGTCTTGCAACATGGTAACGATGAGTTAGCAACATGCCTTAC
AAGGAGAGAAAAAGCACCGTGCATGCCGATTGGTGGAAGTAAGGTGGTACGATCGTGCCTTATTAGGAAG
GCAACAGACGGGTCTGACATGGATTGGACGAACCACTGAATTGCCGCATTGCAGAGATATTGTATTTAAG
TGCCTAGCTCGATACATAAACGGGTCTCTCTGGTTAGACCAGATCTGAGCCTGGGAGCTCTCTGGCTAAC
TAGGGAACCCACTGCTTAAGCCTCAATAAAGCTTGCCTTGAGTGCTTCAAGTAGTGTGTGCCCGTCTGTT
GTGTGACTCTGGTAACTAGAGATCCCTCAGACCCTTTTAGTCAGTGTGGAAAATCTCTAGCAGTGGCGCC
CGAACAGGGACTTGAAAGCGAAAGGGAAACCAGAGGAGCTCTCTCGACGCAGGACTCGGCTTGCTGAAGC
GCGCACGGCAAGAGGCGAGGGGCGGCGACTGGTGAGTACGCCAAAAATTTTGACTAGCGGAGGCTAGAAG
GAGAGAGATGGGTGCGAGAGCGTCAGTATTAAGCGGGGGAGAATTAGATCGCGATGGGAAAAAATTCGGT
TAAGGCCAGGGGGAAAGAAAAAATATAAATTAAAACATATAGTATGGGCAAGCAGGGAGCTAGAACGATT
CGCAGTTAATCCTGGCCTGTTAGAAACATCAGAAGGCTGTAGACAAATACTGGGACAGCTACAACCATCC
CTTCAGACAGGATCAGAAGAACTTAGATCATTATATAATACAGTAGCAACCCTCTATTGTGTGCATCAAA
GGATAGAGATAAAAGACACCAAGGAAGCTTTAGACAAGATAGAGGAAGAGCAAAACAAAAGTAAGACCAC
CGCACAGCAAGCGGCCGCTGATCTTCAGACCTGGAGGAGGAGATATGAGGGACAATTGGAGAAGTGAATT
ATATAAATATAAAGTAGTAAAAATTGAACCATTAGGAGTAGCACCCACCAAGGCAAAGAGAAGAGTGGTG
CAGAGAGAAAAAAGAGCAGTGGGAATAGGAGCTTTGTTCCTTGGGTTCTTGGGAGCAGCAGGAAGCACTA
TGGGCGCAGCGTCAATGACGCTGACGGTACAGGCCAGACAATTATTGTCTGGTATAGTGCAGCAGCAGAA
CAATTTGCTGAGGGCTATTGAGGCGCAACAGCATCTGTTGCAACTCACAGTCTGGGGCATCAAGCAGCTC
CAGGCAAGAATCCTGGCTGTGGAAAGATACCTAAAGGATCAACAGCTCCTGGGGATTTGGGGTTGCTCTG
GAAAACTCATTTGCACCACTGCTGTGCCTTGGAATGCTAGTTGGAGTAATAAATCTCTGGAACAGATTTG
GAATCACACGACCTGGATGGAGTGGGACAGAGAAATTAACAATTACACAAGCTTAATACACTCCTTAATT
GAAGAATCGCAAAACCAGCAAGAAAAGAATGAACAAGAATTATTGGAATTAGATAAATGGGCAAGTTTGT
GGAATTGGTTTAACATAACAAATTGGCTGTGGTATATAAAATTATTCATAATGATAGTAGGAGGCTTGGT
AGGTTTAAGAATAGTTTTTGCTGTACTTTCTATAGTGAATAGAGTTAGGCAGGGATATTCACCATTATCG
TTTCAGACCCACCTCCCAACCCCGAGGGGACCCATGCATTGCATCTCAATTAGTCAGCAACCAGGTGTGG
AAAGTCCCCAGGCTCCCCAGCAGGCAGAAGTATGCAAAGCATGCGTCTCAATTAGTCAGCAACCATAGTC
CCGCCCCTAACTCCGCCCATCCCGCCCCTAACTCCGCCCAGTTCCGCCCATTCTCCGCCCCATGGCTGAC
TAATTTTTTTTATTTATGCAGAGGCCGAGGCCGCCTCGGCCTCTGAGCTATTCCAGAAGTAGTGAGGAGG
CTTTTTTGGAGGCCTAGGCTTTTGCAAAAAGCTTTCTAGAGGTACCACCGGAGCTTACCATGACCGAGTA
CAAGCCCACGGTGCGCCTCGCCACCCGCGACGACGTCCCCAGGGCCGTACGCACCCTCGCCGCCGCGTTC
GCCGACTACCCCGCCACGCGCCACACCGTCGATCCGGACCGCCACATCGAGCGGGTCACCGAGCTGCAAG
AACTCTTCCTCACGCGCGTCGGGCTCGACATCGGCAAGGTGTGGGTCGCGGACGACGGCGCCGCCGTGGC
GGTCTGGACCACGCCGGAGAGCGTCGAAGCGGGGGCGGTGTTCGCCGAGATCGGCCCGCGCATGGCCGAG
TTGAGCGGTTCCCGGCTGGCCGCGCAGCAACAGATGGAAGGCCTCCTGGCGCCGCACCGGCCCAAGGAGC
CCGCGTGGTTCCTGGCCACCGTCGGCGTCTCGCCCGACCACCAGGGCAAGGGTCTGGGCAGCGCCGTCGT
GCTCCCCGGAGTGGAGGCGGCCGAGCGCGCCGGGGTGCCCGCCTTCCTGGAGACCTCCGCGCCCCGCAAC
CTCCCCTTCTACGAGCGGCTCGGCTTCACCGTCACCGCCGACGTCGAGGTGCCCGAAGGACCGCGCACCT
GGTGCATGACCCGCAAGCCCGGTGCCAGTTAACGAATTCTAGATCTTGAGACAAATGGCAGTATTCATCC
ACAATTTTAAAAGAAAAGGGGGGATTGGGGGGTACAGTGCAGGGGAAAGAATAGTAGACATAATAGCAAC
AGACATACAAACTAAAGAATTACAAAAACAAATTACAAAAATTCAAAATTTTCGGGTTTATTACAGGGAC
AGCAGAGATCCACTTTGGCGCCGGCTCGAGGCCTGCAGGTGCAAAGATGGATAAAGTTTTAAACAGAGAG
GAATCTTTGCAGCTAATGGACCTTCTAGGTCTTGAAAGGAGTGGGAATTGGCTCCGGTGCCCGTCAGTGG
GCAGAGCGCACATCGCCCACAGTCCCCGAGAAGTTGGGGGGAGGGGTCGGCAATTGAACCGGTGCCTAGA
GAAGGTGGCGCGGGGTAAACTGGGAAAGTGATGTCGTGTACTGGCTCCGCCTTTTTCCCGAGGGTGGGGG
AGAACCGTATATAAGTGCAGTAGTCGCCGTGAACGTTCTTTTTCGCAACGGGTTTGCCGCCAGAACACAG
GTAAGTGCCGTGTGTGGTTCCCGCGGGCCTGGCCTCTTTACGGGTTATGGCCCTTGCGTGCCTTGAATTA
CTTCCACCTGGCTGCAGTACGTGATTCTTGATCCCGAGCTTCGGGTTGGAAGTGGGTGGGAGAGTTCGAG
GCCTTGCGCTTAAGGAGCCCCTTCGCCTCGTGCTTGAGTTGAGGCCTGGCCTGGGCGCTGGGGCCGCCGC
GTGCGAATCTGGTGGCACCTTCGCGCCTGTCTCGCTGCTTTCGATAAGTCTCTAGCCATTTAAAATTTTT
GATGACCTGCTGCGACGCTTTTTTTCTGGCAAGATAGTCTTGTAAATGCGGGCCAAGATCTGCACACTGG
TATTTCGGTTTTTGGGGCCGCGGGCGGCGACGGGGCCCGTGCGTCCCAGCGCACATGTTCGGCGAGGCGG
GGCCTGCGAGCGCGGCCACCGAGAATCGGACGGGGGTAGTCTCAAGCTGGCCGGCCTGCTCTGGTGCCTG
GCCTCGCGCCGCCGTGTATCGCCCCGCCCTGGGCGGCAAGGCTGGCCCGGTCGGCACCAGTTGCGTGAGC
GGAAAGATGGCCGCTTCCCGGCCCTGCTGCAGGGAGCTCAAAATGGAGGACGCGGCGCTCGGGAGAGCGG
GCGGGTGAGTCACCCACACAAAGGAAAAGGGCCTTTCCGTCCTCAGCCGTCGCTTCATGTGACTCCACGG
AGTACCGGGCGCCGTCCAGGCACCTCGATTAGTTCTCGAGCTTTTGGAGTACGTCGTCTTTAGGTTGGGG
GGAGGGGTTTTATGCGATGGAGTTTCCCCACACTGAGTGGGTGGAGACTGAAGTTAGGCCAGCTTGGCAC
TTGATGTAATTCTCCTTGGAATTTGCCCTTTTTGAGTTTGGATCTTGGTTCATTCTCAAGCCTCAGACAG
TGGTTCAAAGTTTTTTTCTTCCATTTCAGGTGTCGTGAGGCTAGCACCGCCACCATGAGCGCTAGCGGCC
CCGAGGCTCCTGGGGACATTCCCGCGCTACCGCCGCCTCCCCAGCCAGGTTCGGGGCCCGCACCGCCCGC
TCCCGCCGCCGCTGCCCAGGAAGCTATGGACGGGCGCGCCGAGCTGCCGGCCTTTCCCCGCGCTGGAGCC
CCGCCGCTCGCGGCCAGCGACACTGTGCCTGCGGCGCCCGAGGGGGCTGGAGCGGCCCGGCCCGCAGCGC
CCCTGCGCCCCACCTCCTTCTCGGTACTGGACATCCTGGACCCCAACAAGTTCAACAGCAGGAGGCGTCG
TTGCGTGCTGCTGGGCCCAGTGGCTCCCGCTGCGTGCGCCCCTTGCGCTTCGGCCCCATGCGCCCCTGCA
CCCGCCGCCTCGGGACGCCCGCCACGCGCGGAGGAGCTGGAGCGCCGCGCCCTCGCCGGCGCCGGGGGAG
TCGGAGCCGCCGGAGCTGAGCCGCCGAACGCCGGCGACCCCTTCAAGGCAGGGGAGGCCGAGACCAACGA
CACCAACGGCTACAGCAGCGGCGGCGGCGGCCACAGCCCGAGCGCGGACAGCGGGGACGAGGTTCCCGAC
GACGAGGACGACGACGAGGACGAAGCGCCCGAGACGGAGGCGGCGCGAGGCGCGGAGGAGGCGCGGGGAG
GCGGCGGCGGCCTCGGGGCCCGCGGGTCGGGTTGCCAGGGCGCGGCTGAGACCGACGCGTCCCCCGGAGC
CACCGTCGACGAGGCAGCGGCCCCCGGACCCCGCGAGAACTCGCCCGTTGCCCAGGGCCCACCGGGAGGT
GCAGCGGCGCCGGGGGGCGCGGGGACCACCCCGCAGGGCACGGCGACGGCGGCGAAGCCCAAGCGGAAGC
GCACGGGGTCCGACTCCAAGTCCGGGAAGCCGCGGCGAGCGCGCACCGCCTTCACCTACGAGCAGCTCGT
GGCGCTGGAGAACAAGTTCAAGGCCACGCGCTACCTGTCGGTGTGCGAGCGCCTCAACCTGGCGCTGTCG
CTCAGCCTCACCGAGACGCAGGTGAAGATCTGGTTCCAGAACCGCCGAACCAAGTGGAAGAAGCAGAACC
CGGGCGCCGACACCAGCGCTCCGACCGGCGGCGGGGGCGGACCGGGACCGGGGGCCGGGCCTGGCACGGG
GCTGCCCGGCGGCCTCAGCCCGCTCAGCCCCTCGCCGCCCATGGGCGCCCCGCTCGGCATGCACGGCCCG
GCCGGGTACCCGGCGCACGGCCCCGGAGGCCTGGTGTGCGCCGCGCAGCTGCCGTTCCTGTCGAGCCCGG
CGGTGCTCTCGCCCTTCGTGCTGGGCTCGCAGACCTACGGGGCGCCCGCCTTCTACGCGCCGCACCTCTA
GTAATGAACTAGTCCGTAACTTGAAAGTATTTCGATTTCTTGGCTTTATATATCTTGTGGAAAGGACGAC
CCGAGGTTGGTTCCAACTTTAGGACGCGTTAAGTCGACAATCAACCTCTGGATTACAAAATTTGTGAAAG
ATTGACTGGTATTCTTAACTATGTTGCTCCTTTTACGCTATGTGGATACGCTGCTTTAATGCCTTTGTAT
CATGCTATTGCTTCCCGTATGGCTTTCATTTTCTCCTCCTTGTATAAATCCTGGTTGCTGTCTCTTTATG
AGGAGTTGTGGCCCGTTGTCAGGCAACGTGGCGTGGTGTGCACTGTGTTTGCTGACGCAACCCCCACTGG
TTGGGGCATTGCCACCACCTGTCAGCTCCTTTCCGGGACTTTCGCTTTCCCCCTCCCTATTGCCACGGCG
GAACTCATCGCCGCCTGCCTTGCCCGCTGCTGGACAGGGGCTCGGCTGTTGGGCACTGACAATTCCGTGG
TGTTGTCGGGGAAATCATCGTCCTTTCCTTGGCTGCTCGCCTGTGTTGCCACCTGGATTCTGCGCGGGAC
GTCCTTCTGCTACGTCCCTTCGGCCCTCAATCCAGCGGACCTTCCTTCCCGCGGCCTGCTGCCGGCTCTG
CGGCCTCTTCCGCGTCTTCGCCTTCGCCCTCAGACGAGTCGGATCTCCCTTTGGGCCGCCTCCCCGCGTC
GACTTTAAGACCAATGACTTACAAGGCAGCTGTAGATCTTAGCCACTTTTTAAAAGAAAAGGGGGGACTG
GAAGGGCTAATTCACTCCCAACGAAGACAAGATCTGCTTTTTGCTTGTACTGGGTCTCTCTGGTTAGACC
AGATCTGAGCCTGGGAGCTCTCTGGCTAACTAGGGAACCCACTGCTTAAGCCTCAATAAAGCTTGCCTTG
AGTGCTTCAAGTAGTGTGTGCCCGTCTGTTGTGTGACTCTGGTAACTAGAGATCCCTCAGACCCTTTTAG
TCAGTGTGGAAAATCTCTAGCAGTACGTATAGTAGTTCATGTCATCTTATTATTCAGTATTTATAACTTG
CAAAGAAATGAATATCAGAGAGTGAGAGGAACTTGTTTATTGCAGCTTATAATGGTTACAAATAAAGCAA
TAGCATCACAAATTTCACAAATAAAGCATTTTTTTCACTGCATTCTAGTTGTGGTTTGTCCAAACTCATC
AATGTATCTTATCATGTCTGGCTCTAGCTATCCCGCCCCTAACTCCGCCCATCCCGCCCCTAACTCCGCC
CAGTTCCGCCCATTCTCCGCCCCATGGCTGACTAATTTTTTTTATTTATGCAGAGGCCGAGGCCGCCTCG
GCCTCTGAGCTATTCCAGAAGTAGTGAGGAGGCTTTTTTGGAGGCCTAGGGACGTACCCAATTCGCCCTA
TAGTGAGTCGTATTACGCGCGCTCACTGGCCGTCGTTTTACAACGTCGTGACTGGGAAAACCCTGGCGTT
ACCCAACTTAATCGCCTTGCAGCACATCCCCCTTTCGCCAGCTGGCGTAATAGCGAAGAGGCCCGCACCG
ATCGCCCTTCCCAACAGTTGCGCAGCCTGAATGGCGAATGGG
[124 nt withheld, positions 7043-7166]
C
[91 nt withheld, positions 7168-7258]
A
[49 nt withheld, positions 7260-7308]
CCTTTGACGTTGGAGTCCACGTTCTTT
[37 nt withheld, positions 7336-7372]
ACCCTATCTCGGTCTATTCTTTTGATTTATAAGGGATTTTGCCGATTTCGGCCTATTGGTTAAAAAATGA
GCTGATTTAACAAAAATTTAACGCGAATTTTAACAAAATATTAACGCTTACAATTTAGGTGGCACTTTTC
GGGGAAATGTGCGCGGAACCCCTATTTGTTTATTTTTCTAAATACATTCAAATATGTATCCGCTCATGAG
ACAATAACCCTGATAAATGCTTCAATAATATTGAAAAAGGAAGAGTATGAGTATTCAACATTTCCGTGTC
GCCCTTATTCCCTTTTTTGCGGCATTTTGCCTTCCTGTTTTTGCTCACCCAGAAACGCTGGTGAAAGTAA
AAGATGCTGAAGATCAGTTGGGTGCACGAGTGGGTTACATCGAACTGGATCTCAACAGCGGTAAGATCCT
TGAGAGTTTTCGCCCCGAAGAACGTTTTCCAATGATGAGCACTTTTAAAGTTCTGCTATGTGGCGCGGTA
TTATCCCGTATTGACGCCGGGCAAGAGCAACTCGGTCGCCGCATACACTATTCTCAGAATGACTTGGTTG
AGTACTCACCAGTCACAGAAAAGCATCTTACGGATGGCATGACAGTAAGAGAATTATGCAGTGCTGCCAT
AACCATGAGTGATAACACTGCGGCCAACTTACTTCTGACAACGATCGGAGGACCGAAGGAGCTAACCGCT
TTTTTGCACAACATGGGGGATCATGTAACTCGCCTTGATCGTTGGGAACCGGAGCTGAATGAAGCCATAC
CAAACGACGAGCGTGACACCACGATGCCTGTAGCAATGGCAACAACGTTGCGCAAACTATTAACTGGCGA
ACTACTTACTCTAGCTTCCCGGCAACAATTAATAGACTGGATGGAGGCGGATAAAGTTGCAGGACCACTT
CTGCGCTCGGCCCTTCCGGCTGGCTGGTTTATTGCTGATAAATCTGGAGCCGGTGAGCGTGGGTCTCGCG
GTATCATTGCAGCACTGGGGCCAGATGGTAAGCCCTCCCGTATCGTAGTTATCTACACGACGGGGAGTCA
GGCAACTATGGATGAACGAAATAGACAGATCGCTGAGATAGGTGCCTCACTGATTAAGCATTGGTAACTG
TCAGACCAAGTTTACTCATATATACTTTAGATTGATTTAAAACTTCATTTTTAATTTAAAAGGATCTAGG
TGAAGATCCTTTTTGATAATCTCATGACCAAAATCCCTTAACGTGAGTTTTCGTTCCACTGAGCGTCAGA
CCCCGTAGAAAAGATCAAAGGATCTTCTTGAGATCCTTTTTTTCTGCGCGTAATCTGCTGCTTGCAAACA
AAAAAACCACCGCTACCAGCGGTGGTTTGTTTGCCGGATCAAGAGCTACCAACTCTTTTTCCGAAGGTAA
CTGGCTTCAGCAGAGCGCAGATACCAAATACTGTTCTTCTAGTGTAGCCGTAGTTAGGCCACCACTTCAA
GAACTCTGTAGCACCGCCTACATACCTCGCTCTGCTAATCCTGTTACCAGTGGCTGCTGCCAGTGGCGAT
AAGTCGTGTCTTACCGGGTTGGACTCAAGACGATAGTTACCGGATAAGGCGCAGCGGTCGGGCTGAACGG
GGGGTTCGTGCACACAGCCCAGCTTGGAGCGAACGACCTACACCGAACTGAGATACCTACAGCGTGAGCT
ATGAGAAAGCGCCACGCTTCCCGAAGGGAGAAAGGCGGACAGGTATCCGGTAAGCGGCAGGGTCGGAACA
GGAGAGCGCACGAGGGAGCTTCCAGGGGGAAACGCCTGGTATCTTTATAGTCCTGTCGGGTTTCGCCACC
TCTGACTTGAGCGTCGATTTTTGTGATGCTCGTCAGGGGGGCGGAGCCTATGGAAAAACGCCAGCAACGC
GGCCTTTTTACGGTTCCTGGCCTTTTGCTGGCCTTTTGCTCACATGTTCTTTCCTGCGTTATCCCCTGAT
TCTGTGGATAACCGTATTACCGCCTTTGAGTGAGCTGATACCGCTCGCCGCAGCCGAACGACCGAGCGCA
GCGAGTCAGTGAGCGAGGAAGCGGAAGAGCGCCCAATACGCAAACCGCCTCTCCCCGCGCGTTGGCCGAT
TCATTAATGCAGCTGGCACGACAGGTTTCCCGACTGGAAAGCGGGCAGTGAGCGCAACGCAATTAATGTG
AGTTAGCTCACTCATTAGGCACCCCAGGCTTTACACTTTATGCTTCCGGCTCGTATGTTGTGTGGAATTG
TGAGCGGATAACAATTTCACACAGGAAACAGCTATGACCATGATTACGCCAAGCGCGCAATTAACCCTCA
CTAAAGGGAACAAAAGCTGGAGCTGCAAGC
Features (pLannotate 1.2.2; 31 found; start..end, strand, type, name):
      5..231     +  promoter       RSV promoter: Rous sarcoma virus enhancer/promoter
    232..412     +  LTR            5' LTR (truncated): truncated 5' long terminal repeat (LTR) from HIV-1
    459..584     +  misc_feature   HIV-1 Ψ: packaging signal of human immunodeficiency virus type 1
    568..931     +  CDS            HIV-1 gag (fragment): gag protein from human immunodeficiency virus 1; gag
   1077..1310    +  misc_feature   RRE: The Rev response element (RRE) of HIV-1 allows for Rev-dependent mRNA export from the nucleus to the cytoplasm.
   1687..1713    +  CDS            Rev (fragment): human immunodeficiency virus 1 (HIV-1) Rev protein; rev; enhances nuclear export of unspliced and incompletely spliced viral mRNAs
   1720..1743    +  promoter       SV40 promoter (fragment): SV40 early promoter
   1744..1815    +  promoter       SV40 promoter (fragment): SV40 enhancer and early promoter
   1839..1974    +  rep_origin     SV40 ori: SV40 origin of replication
   2020..2616    +  CDS            PuroR (fragment): puromycin N-acetyltransferase; pac from Streptomyces; confers resistance to puromycin
   2665..2782    +  misc_feature   cPPT/CTS: central polypurine tract and central termination sequence of HIV-1
   2847..2913    +  CDS            small t antigen (fragment): SV40 (simian virus 40) small t antigen
   2920..4098    +  promoter       EF-1α promoter: strong constitutive promoter for human elongation factor EF-1α
   4226..5458    +  CDS            NKX1-1: NKX11_HUMAN - Also known as HPX153 From Homo sapiens (Human).
   5474..5527    +  promoter       U6 promoter (fragment): RNA polymerase III promoter for human U6 snRNA
   5569..6157    +  misc_feature   WPRE: woodchuck hepatitis virus posttranscriptional regulatory element
   6208..6227    +  misc_feature   cPPT/CTS (fragment): central polypurine tract and central termination sequence of HIV-1
   6229..6462    +  LTR            3' LTR (ΔU3): self-inactivating 3' long terminal repeat (LTR) from HIV-1
   6540..6661    +  polyA_signal   SV40 poly(A) signal: SV40 polyadenylation signal
   6701..6836    +  rep_origin     SV40 ori: SV40 origin of replication
   6857..6875    -  promoter       T7 promoter: promoter for bacteriophage T7 RNA polymerase
   6883..7038    +  CDS            lacZα (fragment): LacZα fragment of β-galactosidase; lacZ fragment
   7043..7471    +  rep_origin     f1 ori (sequence partly withheld): f1 bacteriophage origin of replication; arrow indicates direction of (+) strand synthesis
   7524..7628    +  promoter       AmpR promoter: bla
   7629..8489    +  CDS            AmpR: β-lactamase; bla; confers resistance to ampicillin, carbenicillin, and related antibiotics
   8660..9248    +  rep_origin     ori: high-copy-number ColE1/pMB1/pBR322/pUC origin of replication
   9431..9523    +  CDS            lacI (fragment): lac repressor; lacI; The lac repressor binds to the lac operator to inhibit transcription in E. coli. This inhibition can be relieved by adding lactose or isopropyl-β-D-thiogalactopyranoside (IPTG).
   9536..9557    +  protein_bind   CAP binding site: CAP binding activates transcription in the presence of cAMP. E. coli catabolite activator protein
   9572..9602    +  promoter       lac promoter: promoter for the E. coli lac operon
   9610..9626    +  protein_bind   lac operator: The lac repressor binds to the lac operator to inhibit transcription in E. coli. This inhibition can be relieved by adding lactose or isopropyl-β-D-thiogalactopyranoside (IPTG). lac repressor encoded by lacI
   9671..9689    +  promoter       T3 promoter: promoter for bacteriophage T3 RNA polymerase
