[The description below was written by a language model from this plasmid's Addgene catalogue record and pLannotate feature annotations shown in this document.]
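Description:
TFORF0465 is a third-generation-style, self-inactivating lentiviral expression plasmid built on the pLX_TRC317 backbone. It carries the human homeobox transcription factor NKX1-1 as one member of a barcoded transcription factor ORF collection. In bacteria it is maintained through a high-copy ColE1/pUC-type origin and selected with ampicillin via the β-lactamase gene. An f1 origin and remnants of a lac/T7/T3 cloning region are also present in the backbone. The depositor warns that the plasmid can recombine, as is common for LTR-containing plasmids, and it is grown in a recombination-reducing strain.

The viral genome is transcribed from an RSV promoter fused to a truncated HIV-1 5' LTR. This is followed by the Ψ packaging signal with a partial gag sequence, the Rev response element for Rev-dependent nuclear export, and a cPPT/CTS element. It ends in a ΔU3 3' LTR, which inactivates LTR promoter activity after integration, and an SV40 polyadenylation signal lies downstream. Two expression units sit inside the provirus. In the first, an SV40 early promoter drives puromycin N-acetyltransferase, allowing selection of transduced mammalian cells. In the second, the constitutive EF-1α promoter drives the synthesized NKX1-1 ORF, and a WPRE downstream enhances transcript expression.

According to the record, each ORF in the collection is paired with a unique 24-bp barcode. The barcode is not annotated in the feature table, so its exact position is not stated. A short U6-promoter-like fragment is annotated between the ORF and the WPRE. The construct is intended for overexpressing transcription factors, including in pooled screens where barcode readout identifies the factor each cell received, as in directed differentiation studies.
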