Addgene plasmid #143218: TFORF0465
Purpose: Lentiviral vector for overexpressing transcription factor ORFs with unique 24-bp barcodes. Barcodes facilitate identification of transcription factors in pooled screens.
Depositing lab: Feng Zhang. Depositing organization: Broad Institute. Publication: A transcription factor atlas of directed differentiation. Joung J, Ma S, Tay T, Geiger-Schuller KR, Kirchgatterer PC, Verdine VK, Guo B, Arias-Garcia MA, Allen WE, Singh A, Kuksenko O, Abudayyeh OO, Gootenberg JS, Fu Z, Macrae RK, Buenrostro JD, Regev A, Zhang F. Cell. 2023 Jan 5;186(1):209-229.e26. doi: 10.1016/j.cell.2022.11.026. PubMed 36608654.
Backbone
  Vector backbone: pLX_TRC317
  Backbone manufacturer: Broad Institute Genetic Perturbation Platform
  Backbone size w/o insert (bp): 8264
  Vector type: Mammalian Expression, Lentiviral
  Selectable markers: Puromycin
Growth in bacteria
  Bacterial resistance: Ampicillin, 100 μg/mL
  Growth temperature: 37°C
  Growth strain: NEB Stable
  Copy number: High Copy
Gene/Insert
  Gene/Insert name: NKX1-1
  Species: H. sapiens (human)
  Insert size (bp): 1448
  Entrez Gene: NKX1-1 (a.k.a. HSPX153, NKX-1.1, SAX2)
  Promoter: EF1a
  Cloning method: Unknown
  Sequencing primers: 5′ GGGTGGAGACTGAAGTTAGGCCAG; 3′ CACATAGCGTAAAAGGAGCAACATAG
Terms and licenses: Academic/Nonprofit Terms; Industry Terms: Not Available to Industry
Depositor comments: NM_001290079 . The transcription factor ORF portion of this plasmid was synthesized by Genewiz. Please test multiple small colonies in case of plasmid recombination. To make this collection available in a timely manner, a portion of this collection was not fully sequenced by Addgene. If an Addgene verified full plasmid sequence is not available, please contact us prior to placing an order to request the full sequence.
How to cite: TFORF0465 was a gift from Feng Zhang (Addgene plasmid # 143218 ; http://n2t.net/addgene:143218 ; RRID:Addgene_143218)
