>Addgene plasmid #143218 | TFORF0465 | depositor partial sequence | sequence record 281792 | Insert
ACCGCCACCATGAGCGCTAGCGGCCCCGAGGCTCCTGGGGACATTCCCGCGCTACCGCCGCCTCCCCAGC
CAGGTTCGGGGCCCGCACCGCCCGCTCCCGCCGCCGCTGCCCAGGAAGCTATGGACGGGCGCGCCGAGCT
GCCGGCCTTTCCCCGCGCTGGAGCCCCGCCGCTCGCGGCCAGCGACACTGTGCCTGCGGCGCCCGAGGGG
GCTGGAGCGGCCCGGCCCGCAGCGCCCCTGCGCCCCACCTCCTTCTCGGTACTGGACATCCTGGACCCCA
ACAAGTTCAACAGCAGGAGGCGTCGTTGCGTGCTGCTGGGCCCAGTGGCTCCCGCTGCGTGCGCCCCTTG
CGCTTCGGCCCCATGCGCCCCTGCACCCGCCGCCTCGGGACGCCCGCCACGCGCGGAGGAGCTGGAGCGC
CGCGCCCTCGCCGGCGCCGGGGGAGTCGGAGCCGCCGGAGCTGAGCCGCCGAACGCCGGCGACCCCTTCA
AGGCAGGGGAGGCCGAGACCAACGACACCAACGGCTACAGCAGCGGCGGCGGCGGCCACAGCCCGAGCGC
GGACAGCGGGGACGAGGTTCCCGACGACGAGGACGACGACGAGGACGAAGCGCCCGAGACGGAGGCGGCG
CGAGGCGCGGAGGAGGCGCGGGGAGGCGGCGGCGGCCTCGGGGCCCGCGGGTCGGGTTGCCAGGGCGCGG
CTGAGACCGACGCGTCCCCCGGAGCCACCGTCGACGAGGCAGCGGCCCCCGGACCCCGCGAGAACTCGCC
CGTTGCCCAGGGCCCACCGGGAGGTGCAGCGGCGCCGGGGGGCGCGGGGACCACCCCGCAGGGCACGGCG
ACGGCGGCGAAGCCCAAGCGGAAGCGCACGGGGTCCGACTCCAAGTCCGGGAAGCCGCGGCGAGCGCGCA
CCGCCTTCACCTACGAGCAGCTCGTGGCGCTGGAGAACAAGTTCAAGGCCACGCGCTACCTGTCGGTGTG
CGAGCGCCTCAACCTGGCGCTGTCGCTCAGCCTCACCGAGACGCAGGTGAAGATCTGGTTCCAGAACCGC
CGAACCAAGTGGAAGAAGCAGAACCCGGGCGCCGACACCAGCGCTCCGACCGGCGGCGGGGGCGGACCGG
GACCGGGGGCCGGGCCTGGCACGGGGCTGCCCGGCGGCCTCAGCCCGCTCAGCCCCTCGCCGCCCATGGG
CGCCCCGCTCGGCATGCACGGCCCGGCCGGGTACCCGGCGCACGGCCCCGGAGGCCTGGTGTGCGCCGCG
CAGCTGCCGTTCCTGTCGAGCCCGGCGGTGCTCTCGCCCTTCGTGCTGGGCTCGCAGACCTACGGGGCGC
CCGCCTTCTACGCGCCGCACCTCTAGTAATGAACTAGTCCGTAACTTGAAAGTATTTCGATTTCTTGGCT
TTATATATCTTGTGGAAAGGACGACCCGAGGTTGGTTCCAACTTTAGG
