>Addgene plasmid #143218 | TFORF0465 | depositor partial sequence | sequence record 281793 | Barcode
CCCGAGGTTGGTTCCAACTTTAGG
